Addgene plasmid #118482: pcDNA3.1(+)-PKI-GFP
Purpose: GFP-tagged Protein Kinase A inhibitor peptide.
Depositing lab: Jin Zhang. Depositing organization: University of California, San Diego (UCSD). Publication: Single-fluorophore biosensors for sensitive and multiplexed detection of signalling activities. Mehta S, Zhang Y, Roth RH, Zhang JF, Mo A, Tenner B, Huganir RL, Zhang J. Nat Cell Biol. 2018 Sep 24. pii: 10.1038/s41556-018-0200-6. doi: 10.1038/s41556-018-0200-6. PubMed 30250062.
Backbone
  Vector backbone: pcDNA3.1+
  Backbone manufacturer: Invitrogen
  Backbone size w/o insert (bp): 5334
  Total vector size (bp): 6216
  Vector type: Mammalian Expression
  Selectable markers: Neomycin (select with G418)
Growth in bacteria
  Bacterial resistance: Ampicillin, 100 μg/mL
  Growth temperature: 37°C
  Growth strain: DH5alpha
  Copy number: High Copy
Gene/Insert
  Gene/Insert name: PKI-GFP (alt name: Protein Kinase A inhibitor (6-22))
  Species: Synthetic
  Insert size (bp): 822
  Promoter: CMV
  Tag / fusion protein: mEGFP (C terminal on insert)
  Cloning method: Restriction Enzyme; 5′ cloning site HindIII (not destroyed); 3′ cloning site EcoRI (not destroyed)
  Sequencing primers: 5′ CMV forward; 3′ BGH reverse
Terms and licenses: Academic/Nonprofit Terms; Industry Terms: Not Available to Industry
How to cite: pcDNA3.1(+)-PKI-GFP was a gift from Jin Zhang (Addgene plasmid # 118482 ; http://n2t.net/addgene:118482 ; RRID:Addgene_118482)
