[The description below was written by a language model from this plasmid's Addgene catalogue record and pLannotate feature annotations shown in this document.]
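Description:
pcDNA3.1(+)-PKI-GFP is a mammalian expression plasmid of about 6.2 kb, built on the Invitrogen pcDNA3.1(+) backbone, that encodes a fluorescently tagged peptide inhibitor of protein kinase A. It is propagated in E. coli as a high-copy plasmid through its ColE1/pUC-type origin and selected with ampicillin via the β-lactamase gene. An f1 origin is also present, as is usual for this backbone. For mammalian cells, an SV40 early promoter drives a neomycin phosphotransferase gene terminated by an SV40 polyadenylation signal, which allows G418 selection of stable transfectants.

The payload is a synthetic insert of roughly 820 bp cloned between the HindIII and EcoRI sites, both of which are retained. It consists of the PKA inhibitor peptide corresponding to residues 6-22 of PKI, fused at its C terminus to mEGFP. Expression comes from the human cytomegalovirus immediate-early enhancer and promoter, and the transcript is terminated by the bovine growth hormone polyadenylation signal. A T7 promoter lies just upstream of the insert. The automated feature table annotates only the EGFP coding region. The short PKI segment is not called, but it would fall in the unannotated stretch between the T7 promoter and EGFP. Several small fragment hits in the table (an HIV-1 LTR fragment, partial ble and lacI, and lac regulatory elements) appear to be backbone remnants or incidental matches rather than functional parts.

The PKI peptide acts as a pseudosubstrate that binds the PKA catalytic subunit and blocks its activity, so the construct offers a genetically encoded way to suppress PKA signalling, with the GFP tag marking the expressing cells. The record links it to work on single-fluorophore biosensors for signalling activities but does not state its specific role there.
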