Features (pLannotate 1.2.2; 20 found; start..end, strand, type, name):
     28..80      -  misc_feature   bom (fragment): basis of mobility region from pBR322
    235..614     +  enhancer       CMV enhancer: human cytomegalovirus immediate early enhancer
    615..818     +  promoter       CMV promoter: human cytomegalovirus (CMV) immediate early promoter
    814..847     +  LTR            5' LTR (truncated) (fragment): truncated 5' long terminal repeat (LTR) from HIV-1
    863..881     +  promoter       T7 promoter: promoter for bacteriophage T7 RNA polymerase
   1018..1737    +  CDS            EGFP: the original enhanced GFP (Yang et al., 1996) mammalian codon-optimized
   1814..2038    +  polyA_signal   bGH poly(A) signal: bovine growth hormone polyadenylation signal
   2042..2063    +  promoter       SV40 promoter (fragment): SV40 enhancer and early promoter
   2084..2512    +  rep_origin     f1 ori (sequence partly withheld): f1 bacteriophage origin of replication; arrow indicates direction of (+) strand synthesis
   2526..2855    +  promoter       SV40 promoter: SV40 enhancer and early promoter
   2922..3713    +  CDS            neo: KKA2_KLEPN - Also known as kan, nptII. Experimental evidence at protein level: Swiss-Prot protein existence level 1. Resistance to kanamycin, neomycin, paromomycin, ribostamycin, butirosin and gentamicin B. From Klebsiella pneumoniae.
   3737..3895    +  CDS            ble (fragment): BLE_KLEPN - Experimental evidence at protein level: Swiss-Prot protein existence level 1. Binding protein with a strong affinity to the bleomycin family of antibiotics. Binds to CL990; an antimitotic-antibiotic compound. From Klebsiella pneumoniae.
   3890..4011    +  polyA_signal   SV40 poly(A) signal: SV40 polyadenylation signal
   4084..4100    -  protein_bind   lac operator: The lac repressor binds to the lac operator to inhibit transcription in E. coli. This inhibition can be relieved by adding lactose or isopropyl-β-D-thiogalactopyranoside (IPTG). lac repressor encoded by lacI
   4108..4138    -  promoter       lac promoter: promoter for the E. coli lac operon
   4153..4174    -  protein_bind   CAP binding site: CAP binding activates transcription in the presence of cAMP. E. coli catabolite activator protein
   4187..4279    -  CDS            lacI (fragment): lac repressor; lacI; The lac repressor binds to the lac operator to inhibit transcription in E. coli. This inhibition can be relieved by adding lactose or isopropyl-β-D-thiogalactopyranoside (IPTG).
   4462..5050    -  rep_origin     ori: high-copy-number ColE1/pMB1/pBR322/pUC origin of replication
   5221..6081    -  CDS            AmpR: β-lactamase; bla; confers resistance to ampicillin, carbenicillin, and related antibiotics
   6082..6186    -  promoter       AmpR promoter: bla
>Addgene plasmid #118482 | pcDNA3.1(+)-PKI-GFP | addgene full sequence | sequence record 230379 | Addgene NGS Result
GACGGATCGGGAGATCTCCCGATCCCCTATGGTGCACTCTCAGTACAATCTGCTCTGATGCCGCATAGTT
AAGCCAGTATCTGCTCCCTGCTTGTGTGTTGGAGGTCGCTGAGTAGTGCGCGAGCAAAATTTAAGCTACA
ACAAGGCAAGGCTTGACCGACAATTGCATGAAGAATCTGCTTAGGGTTAGGCGTTTTGCGCTGCTTCGCG
ATGTACGGGCCAGATATACGCGTTGACATTGATTATTGACTAGTTATTAATAGTAATCAATTACGGGGTC
ATTAGTTCATAGCCCATATATGGAGTTCCGCGTTACATAACTTACGGTAAATGGCCCGCCTGGCTGACCG
CCCAACGACCCCCGCCCATTGACGTCAATAATGACGTATGTTCCCATAGTAACGCCAATAGGGACTTTCC
ATTGACGTCAATGGGTGGAGTATTTACGGTAAACTGCCCACTTGGCAGTACATCAAGTGTATCATATGCC
AAGTACGCCCCCTATTGACGTCAATGACGGTAAATGGCCCGCCTGGCATTATGCCCAGTACATGACCTTA
TGGGACTTTCCTACTTGGCAGTACATCTACGTATTAGTCATCGCTATTACCATGGTGATGCGGTTTTGGC
AGTACATCAATGGGCGTGGATAGCGGTTTGACTCACGGGGATTTCCAAGTCTCCACCCCATTGACGTCAA
TGGGAGTTTGTTTTGGCACCAAAATCAACGGGACTTTCCAAAATGTCGTAACAACTCCGCCCCATTGACG
CAAATGGGCGGTAGGCGTGTACGGTGGGAGGTCTATATAAGCAGAGCTCTCTGGCTAACTAGAGAACCCA
CTGCTTACTGGCTTATCGAAATTAATACGACTCACTATAGGGAGACCCAAGCTGGCTAGCGCCGCCACCA
AGCTTATGTATCCATATGACGTCCCAGACTCTGCCACATATGCAGATTTTATTGCTTCAGGAAGAACAGG
TAGAAGAAATGCAATATGGGATCCACCGGTCGCCACCATGGTGAGCAAGGGCGAGGAGCTGTTCACCGGG
GTGGTGCCCATCCTGGTCGAGCTGGACGGCGACGTAAACGGCCACAAGTTCAGCGTGTCCGGCGAGGGCG
AGGGCGATGCCACCTACGGCAAGCTGACCCTGAAGTTCATCTGCACCACCGGCAAGCTGCCCGTGCCCTG
GCCCACCCTCGTGACCACCCTGACCTACGGCGTGCAGTGCTTCAGCCGCTACCCCGACCACATGAAGCAG
CACGACTTCTTCAAGTCCGCCATGCCCGAAGGCTACGTCCAGGAGCGCACCATCTTCTTCAAGGACGACG
GCAACTACAAGACCCGCGCCGAGGTGAAGTTCGAGGGCGACACCCTGGTGAACCGCATCGAGCTGAAGGG
CATCGACTTCAAGGAGGACGGCAACATCCTGGGGCACAAGCTGGAGTACAACTACAACAGCCACAACGTC
TATATCATGGCCGACAAGCAGAAGAACGGCATCAAGGTGAACTTCAAGATCCGCCACAACATCGAGGACG
GCAGCGTGCAGCTCGCCGACCACTACCAGCAGAACACCCCCATCGGCGACGGCCCCGTGCTGCTGCCCGA
CAACCACTACCTGAGCACCCAGTCCGCCCTGAGCAAAGACCCCAACGAGAAGCGCGATCACATGGTCCTT
AAGGAGTTCGTGACCGCCGCCGGGATCACTCTCGGCATGGACGAGCTGTACAAGTAAGAATTCTGCAGAT
ATCCAGCACAGTGGCGGCCGCTCGAGTCTAGAGGGCCCGTTTAAACCCGCTGATCAGCCTCGACTGTGCC
TTCTAGTTGCCAGCCATCTGTTGTTTGCCCCTCCCCCGTGCCTTCCTTGACCCTGGAAGGTGCCACTCCC
ACTGTCCTTTCCTAATAAAATGAGGAAATTGCATCGCATTGTCTGAGTAGGTGTCATTCTATTCTGGGGG
GTGGGGTGGGGCAGGACAGCAAGGGGGAGGATTGGGAAGACAATAGCAGGCATGCTGGGGATGCGGTGGG
CTCTATGGCTTCTGAGGCGGAAAGAACCAGCTGGGGCTCTAGGGGGTATCCCC
[124 nt withheld, positions 2084-2207]
C
[91 nt withheld, positions 2209-2299]
A
[49 nt withheld, positions 2301-2349]
CCTTTGACGTTGGAGTCCACGTTCTTT
[37 nt withheld, positions 2377-2413]
ACCCTATCTCGGTCTATTCTTTTGATTTATAAGGGATTTTGCCGATTTCGGCCTATTGGTTAAAAAATGA
GCTGATTTAACAAAAATTTAACGCGAATTAATTCTGTGGAATGTGTGTCAGTTAGGGTGTGGAAAGTCCC
CAGGCTCCCCAGCAGGCAGAAGTATGCAAAGCATGCATCTCAATTAGTCAGCAACCAGGTGTGGAAAGTC
CCCAGGCTCCCCAGCAGGCAGAAGTATGCAAAGCATGCATCTCAATTAGTCAGCAACCATAGTCCCGCCC
CTAACTCCGCCCATCCCGCCCCTAACTCCGCCCAGTTCCGCCCATTCTCCGCCCCATGGCTGACTAATTT
TTTTTATTTATGCAGAGGCCGAGGCCGCCTCTGCCTCTGAGCTATTCCAGAAGTAGTGAGGAGGCTTTTT
TGGAGGCCTAGGCTTTTGCAAAAAGCTCCCGGGAGCTTGTATATCCATTTTCGGATCTGATCAAGAGACA
GGATGAGGATCGTTTCGCATGATTGAACAAGATGGATTGCACGCAGGTTCTCCGGCCGCTTGGGTGGAGA
GGCTATTCGGCTATGACTGGGCACAACAGACAATCGGCTGCTCTGATGCCGCCGTGTTCCGGCTGTCAGC
GCAGGGGCGCCCGGTTCTTTTTGTCAAGACCGACCTGTCCGGTGCCCTGAATGAACTGCAGGACGAGGCA
GCGCGGCTATCGTGGCTGGCCACGACGGGCGTTCCTTGCGCAGCTGTGCTCGACGTTGTCACTGAAGCGG
GAAGGGACTGGCTGCTATTGGGCGAAGTGCCGGGGCAGGATCTCCTGTCATCTCACCTTGCTCCTGCCGA
GAAAGTATCCATCATGGCTGATGCAATGCGGCGGCTGCATACGCTTGATCCGGCTACCTGCCCATTCGAC
CACCAAGCGAAACATCGCATCGAGCGAGCACGTACTCGGATGGAAGCCGGTCTTGTCGATCAGGATGATC
TGGACGAAGAGCATCAGGGGCTCGCGCCAGCCGAACTGTTCGCCAGGCTCAAGGCGCGCATGCCCGACGG
CGAGGATCTCGTCGTGACCCATGGCGATGCCTGCTTGCCGAATATCATGGTGGAAAATGGCCGCTTTTCT
GGATTCATCGACTGTGGCCGGCTGGGTGTGGCGGACCGCTATCAGGACATAGCGTTGGCTACCCGTGATA
TTGCTGAAGAGCTTGGCGGCGAATGGGCTGACCGCTTCCTCGTGCTTTACGGTATCGCCGCTCCCGATTC
GCAGCGCATCGCCTTCTATCGCCTTCTTGACGAGTTCTTCTGAGCGGGACTCTGGGGTTCGAAATGACCG
ACCAAGCGACGCCCAACCTGCCATCACGAGATTTCGATTCCACCGCCGCCTTCTATGAAAGGTTGGGCTT
CGGAATCGTTTTCCGGGACGCCGGCTGGATGATCCTCCAGCGCGGGGATCTCATGCTGGAGTTCTTCGCC
CACCCCAACTTGTTTATTGCAGCTTATAATGGTTACAAATAAAGCAATAGCATCACAAATTTCACAAATA
AAGCATTTTTTTCACTGCATTCTAGTTGTGGTTTGTCCAAACTCATCAATGTATCTTATCATGTCTGTAT
ACCGTCGACCTCTAGCTAGAGCTTGGCGTAATCATGGTCATAGCTGTTTCCTGTGTGAAATTGTTATCCG
CTCACAATTCCACACAACATACGAGCCGGAAGCATAAAGTGTAAAGCCTGGGGTGCCTAATGAGTGAGCT
AACTCACATTAATTGCGTTGCGCTCACTGCCCGCTTTCCAGTCGGGAAACCTGTCGTGCCAGCTGCATTA
ATGAATCGGCCAACGCGCGGGGAGAGGCGGTTTGCGTATTGGGCGCTCTTCCGCTTCCTCGCTCACTGAC
TCGCTGCGCTCGGTCGTTCGGCTGCGGCGAGCGGTATCAGCTCACTCAAAGGCGGTAATACGGTTATCCA
CAGAATCAGGGGATAACGCAGGAAAGAACATGTGAGCAAAAGGCCAGCAAAAGGCCAGGAACCGTAAAAA
GGCCGCGTTGCTGGCGTTTTTCCATAGGCTCCGCCCCCCTGACGAGCATCACAAAAATCGACGCTCAAGT
CAGAGGTGGCGAAACCCGACAGGACTATAAAGATACCAGGCGTTTCCCCCTGGAAGCTCCCTCGTGCGCT
CTCCTGTTCCGACCCTGCCGCTTACCGGATACCTGTCCGCCTTTCTCCCTTCGGGAAGCGTGGCGCTTTC
TCATAGCTCACGCTGTAGGTATCTCAGTTCGGTGTAGGTCGTTCGCTCCAAGCTGGGCTGTGTGCACGAA
CCCCCCGTTCAGCCCGACCGCTGCGCCTTATCCGGTAACTATCGTCTTGAGTCCAACCCGGTAAGACACG
ACTTATCGCCACTGGCAGCAGCCACTGGTAACAGGATTAGCAGAGCGAGGTATGTAGGCGGTGCTACAGA
GTTCTTGAAGTGGTGGCCTAACTACGGCTACACTAGAAGAACAGTATTTGGTATCTGCGCTCTGCTGAAG
CCAGTTACCTTCGGAAAAAGAGTTGGTAGCTCTTGATCCGGCAAACAAACCACCGCTGGTAGCGGTGGTT
TTTTTGTTTGCAAGCAGCAGATTACGCGCAGAAAAAAAGGATCTCAAGAAGATCCTTTGATCTTTTCTAC
GGGGTCTGACGCTCAGTGGAACGAAAACTCACGTTAAGGGATTTTGGTCATGAGATTATCAAAAAGGATC
TTCACCTAGATCCTTTTAAATTAAAAATGAAGTTTTAAATCAATCTAAAGTATATATGAGTAAACTTGGT
CTGACAGTTACCAATGCTTAATCAGTGAGGCACCTATCTCAGCGATCTGTCTATTTCGTTCATCCATAGT
TGCCTGACTCCCCGTCGTGTAGATAACTACGATACGGGAGGGCTTACCATCTGGCCCCAGTGCTGCAATG
ATACCGCGAGACCCACGCTCACCGGCTCCAGATTTATCAGCAATAAACCAGCCAGCCGGAAGGGCCGAGC
GCAGAAGTGGTCCTGCAACTTTATCCGCCTCCATCCAGTCTATTAATTGTTGCCGGGAAGCTAGAGTAAG
TAGTTCGCCAGTTAATAGTTTGCGCAACGTTGTTGCCATTGCTACAGGCATCGTGGTGTCACGCTCGTCG
TTTGGTATGGCTTCATTCAGCTCCGGTTCCCAACGATCAAGGCGAGTTACATGATCCCCCATGTTGTGCA
AAAAAGCGGTTAGCTCCTTCGGTCCTCCGATCGTTGTCAGAAGTAAGTTGGCCGCAGTGTTATCACTCAT
GGTTATGGCAGCACTGCATAATTCTCTTACTGTCATGCCATCCGTAAGATGCTTTTCTGTGACTGGTGAG
TACTCAACCAAGTCATTCTGAGAATAGTGTATGCGGCGACCGAGTTGCTCTTGCCCGGCGTCAATACGGG
ATAATACCGCGCCACATAGCAGAACTTTAAAAGTGCTCATCATTGGAAAACGTTCTTCGGGGCGAAAACT
CTCAAGGATCTTACCGCTGTTGAGATCCAGTTCGATGTAACCCACTCGTGCACCCAACTGATCTTCAGCA
TCTTTTACTTTCACCAGCGTTTCTGGGTGAGCAAAAACAGGAAGGCAAAATGCCGCAAAAAAGGGAATAA
GGGCGACACGGAAATGTTGAATACTCATACTCTTCCTTTTTCAATATTATTGAAGCATTTATCAGGGTTA
TTGTCTCATGAGCGGATACATATTTGAATGTATTTAGAAAAATAAACAAATAGGGGTTCCGCGCACATTT
CCCCGAAAAGTGCCACCTGACGTC
